Addgene plasmid #21121: pcDNA3-miR29b
Depositing lab: Joshua Mendell. Depositing organization: Johns Hopkins University and School of Medicine. Publication: A hexanucleotide element directs microRNA nuclear import. Hwang HW, Wentzel EA, Mendell JT. Science. 2007 Jan 5. 315(5808):97-100. 10.1126/science.1136235 PubMed 17204650.
Backbone
  Vector backbone: pcDNA3.1(+)
  Backbone manufacturer: Invitrogen
  Backbone size w/o insert (bp): 5428
  Vector type: Mammalian Expression
  Selectable markers: Neomycin (select with G418)
Growth in bacteria
  Bacterial resistance: Ampicillin, 100 μg/mL
  Growth temperature: 37°C
  Growth strain: DH5alpha
  Copy number: High Copy
Gene/Insert
  Gene/Insert name: miR-29b-1
  Species: H. sapiens (human)
  Insert size (bp): 423
  Entrez Gene: MIR29B1 (a.k.a. MIRN29B1, miR-29b, miRNA29B1, mir-29b-1)
  Cloning method: Restriction Enzyme; 5′ cloning site NheI (not destroyed); 3′ cloning site XhoI (not destroyed)
  Sequencing primers: 5′ T7
Terms and licenses: Academic/Nonprofit Terms; Industry Terms: Not Available to Industry
How to cite: pcDNA3-miR29b was a gift from Joshua Mendell (Addgene plasmid # 21121 ; http://n2t.net/addgene:21121 ; RRID:Addgene_21121)
