[The description below was written by a language model from this plasmid's Addgene catalogue record.]
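Description:
pcDNA3-miR29b is a mammalian expression plasmid built on the commercial pcDNA3.1(+) backbone (about 5.4 kb without insert) and carrying a 423 bp human genomic fragment that encompasses the miR-29b-1 microRNA locus (MIR29B1). The fragment was inserted by restriction cloning between the NheI and XhoI sites of the polylinker, both of which remain intact, so the insert can be excised or exchanged. The plasmid is maintained in E. coli as a high-copy construct under ampicillin selection, and the backbone also provides a neomycin resistance marker that allows G418 selection of stably transfected mammalian cells.

No feature table is supplied, and the record does not explicitly name the promoter. As a general property of the pcDNA3.1(+) backbone, inserts in the polylinker lie downstream of the strong constitutive CMV immediate-early promoter and upstream of a polyadenylation signal, with a T7 promoter site adjacent to the cloning region, consistent with T7 being listed as the 5′ sequencing primer. In this arrangement the insert would be transcribed by RNA polymerase II as a primary microRNA-like transcript. Because the fragment is much longer than the hairpin itself, it presumably supplies the flanking sequence needed for the cell's endogenous microRNA processing machinery to generate mature miR-29b.

The plasmid is suited to transient or stable overexpression of miR-29b in mammalian cells. The associated publication concerns a hexanucleotide element that directs nuclear import of a microRNA, indicating that the construct was used to express miR-29b for studies of its processing and subcellular localization.
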