>Addgene plasmid #21121 | pcDNA3-miR29b | addgene partial sequence | sequence record 26929 | CMV-F 5'-CGCAAATGGGCGGTAGGCGTG-3'
CNNGGGGCANTAGCGAGCTCTCTGGCTACTAGAGAACCCACTGCTTACTGGCTTATCGAAATTAATACGA
CTCACTATAGGGAGACCCAAGCTGGCTAGCGCATGCTCTCCCATCAATAACAAATTCAGTGACATCAGTT
TATGAATATATGAAATTTGCCAAAGCTCTGTTTAGACCACTGAGTAACTCACAGCTAGGTTTCAACTTTT
CCTTTCTAGGTTGTCTTGGGTTTATTGTAAGAGAGCATTATGAAGAAAAAAATAGATCATAAAGCTTCTT
CAGGAAGCTGGTTTCATATGGTGGTTTAGATTTAAATAGTGATTGTCTAGCACCATTTGAAATCAGTGTT
CTTGGGGGAGACCAGCTGCGCTGCACTACCAACAGCAAAAGAAGTGAATGGGACAGCTCTGAAGTATTTG
AAAGCAACAGCAGGATGGCTGTGAGAACCTGCCTCACATGTAGCTGACCCCTTCCTCACCCCTGCCAACA
GTGGTGGCATATATCACAAATGGCAGTCAGGTCCTCGAGTCTAGAGGGCCCGTTTAAACCCGCTGATCAG
CCTCGACTGTGCCTTCTAGTTGCCAGCCATCTGTTGTTTGCCCCTCCCCCGTGCCTTCCTTGACCCTGGA
AGGTGCCACTCCCACTGTCCTTTCCTAATAAAATGAGGAAATTGCATCGCATTGTCTGAGTAGGTGTCAT
TCTATTCTGGGGGGTGTGNGGTGGGGCANGACAGCAAGGGGGAGGATGGGAAGACAATAGCAGGCATGCT
GGGGATGCGGTGGGCTCTATGGCTCTGAGGCGAAAGACCAGCTGGGCTCTAGGGGTNCCCACCNNCTGTN
CGCCATAGCCGCGGGGGNGGTACCNCACGGCCCTCCTGCACCCN
